>Addgene plasmid #85039 | pK168.AAV-EF1α-DIO-tTA-P2A-RFP-WPRE (Supernova) | depositor full sequence | sequence record 163841 | pK168.AAV-EF1α-DIO-tTA-P2A-RFP-WPRE (Supernova)  sequence 7115 bps
CCTGCAGGCAGCTGCGCGCTCGCTCGCTCACTGAGGCCGCCCGGGCAAAGCCCGGGCGTCGGGCGACCTT
TGGTCGCCCGGCCTCAGTGAGCGAGCGAGCGCGCAGAGAGGGAGTGGCCAACTCCATCACTAGGGGTTCC
TGCGGCCGCACGCGTAAGCTTTGCAAAGATGGATAAAGTTTTAAACAGAGAGGAATCTTTGCAGCTAATG
GACCTTCTAGGTCTTGAAAGGAGTGGGAATTGGCTCCGGTGCCCGTCAGTGGGCAGAGCGCACATCGCCC
ACAGTCCCCGAGAAGTTGGGGGGAGGGGTCGGCAATTGAACCGGTGCCTAGAGAAGGTGGCGCGGGGTAA
ACTGGGAAAGTGATGTCGTGTACTGGCTCCGCCTTTTTCCCGAGGGTGGGGGAGAACCGTATATAAGTGC
AGTAGTCGCCGTGAACGTTCTTTTTCGCAACGGGTTTGCCGCCAGAACACAGGTAAGTGCCGTGTGTGGT
TCCCGCGGGCCTGGCCTCTTTACGGGTTATGGCCCTTGCGTGCCTTGAATTACTTCCACTGGCTGCAGTA
CGTGATTCTTGATCCCGAGCTTCGGGTTGGAAGTGGGTGGGAGAGTTCGAGGCCTTGCGCTTAAGGAGCC
CCTTCGCCTCGTGCTTGAGTTGAGGCCTGGCCTGGGCGCTGGGGCCGCCGCGTGCGAATCTGGTGGCACC
TTCGCGCCTGTCTCGCTGCTTTCGATAAGTCTCTAGCCATTTAAAATTTTTGATGACCTGCTGCGACGCT
TTTTTTCTGGCAAGATAGTCTTGTAAATGCGGGCCAAGATCTGCACACTGGTATTTCGGTTTTTGGGGCC
GCGGGCGGCGACGGGGCCCGTGCGTCCCAGCGCACATGTTCGGCGAGGCGGGGCCTGCGAGCGCGGCCAC
CGAGAATCGGACGGGGGTAGTCTCAAGCTGGCCGGCCTGCTCTGGTGCCTGGCCTCGCGCCGCCGTGTAT
CGCCCCGCCCTGGGCGGCAAGGCTGGCCCGGTCGGCACCAGTTGCGTGAGCGGAAAGATGGCCGCTTCCC
GGCCCTGCTGCAGGGAGCTCAAAATGGAGGACGCGGCGCTCGGGAGAGCGGGCGGGTGAGTCACCCACAC
AAAGGAAAAGGGCCTTTCCGTCCTCAGCCGTCGCTTCATGTGACTCCACGGAGTACCGGGCGCCGTCCAG
GCACCTCGATTAGTTCTCGAGCTTTTGGAGTACGTCGTCTTTAGGTTGGGGGGAGGGGTTTTATGCGATG
GAGTTTCCCCACACTGAGTGGGTGGAGACTGAAGTTAGGCCAGCTTGGCACTTGATGTAATTCTCCTTGG
AATTTGCCCTTTTTGAGTTTGGATCTTGGTTCATTCTCAAGCCTCAGACAGTGGTTCAAAGTTTTTTTCT
TCCATTTCAGGTGTCGTGAGGTACCGGATCCTCTAGAGTCGACTCCGGAATAACTTCGTATAGGATACTT
TATACGAAGTTATGCAGAATGGTAGCTGGATTGTAGCTGCTATTAGCAATATGAAACCTCTTAATAACTT
CGTATAGCATACATTATACGAAGTTATGGCGCGCCTCATCTGTGCCCCAGTTTGCTAGGGAGGTCGCAGT
ACTTGGCCACAGCCATCTCGTGCTGCTCGACGTAGGTCTCTTTGTCGGCCTCCTTGATTCTTTCCAGTCT
GTGGTCCACGAAGTGGAAGCCGGGCATCTTGAGGTTCTTAGCGGGTTTCTTGGATCTGTATGTGGTCTTG
AAGGAGCAGTGCAGGTAGCCCCCGCCCACGAGCTTCAGGGCCATCTGGCTGTGGCCTCTCAGGCCGCCGT
CAGCGGGGTACAGCATCTCGGTGTTGGCCTCCCAGCCGCGTGTTTTCTTCTGCATCACAGGGCCGTTGGA
TGGGAAGTTCACCCCGTTGATCTTGACGTTGTAGATGATGCAGCCGTTCTGGAAGCTGGTGTCCTGGGTA
GCGGTCAGCACGCCCCCGTCTTCGTATGTGGTGATTCTCTCCCATGTGAAGCCCTCAGGGAAGGACTGCT
TAAAGAAGTCGGGGATGCCCTGGGTGTGGTTGATGAAGGCTTTGCTGCCGTACATGAAGCTGGTAGCCAG
GATGTCGAAGGCGAAGGGGAGAGGGCCGCCCTCGACCACCTTGATCTTCATGGTCTGGGTGCCCTCGTAG
GGCTTGCCTTCGCCCTCGGATGTGCACTTGAAGTGGTGGTTGTTCACGGTGCCCTCCATGTACAGCTTCA
TGTGCATGTTCTCCTTGATCAGCTCGCTCATAGGTCCAGGGTTCTCCTCCACGTCTCCAGCCTGCTTCAG
CAGGCTGAAGTTAGTAGCTCCGCTTCCGGATCCCCCGGGGAGCATGTCAAGGTCAAAATCGTCAAGAGCG
TCAGCAGGCAGCATATCAAGGTCAAAGTCGTCAAGGGCATCGGCTGGGAGCATGTCTAAGTCAAAATCGT
CAAGGGCGTCGGCCGGCCCGCCGCTTTCGCACTTTAGCTGTTTCTCCAGGCCACATATGATTAGTTCCAG
GCCGAAAAGGAAGGCAGGTTCGGCTCCCTGATGGTCGAACAGCTCAATTGCTTGTCTCAGAAGTGGGGGC
ATAGAATCGGTGGTAGGTGTCTCTCTTTCCTCTTTTGCTACTTGATGCTCCTGATCCTCCAATACGCAGC
CCAGTGTAAAGTGGCCCACGGCGGACAGAGCGTACAGTGCGTTCTCCAGGGAGAAGCCTTGCTGACACAG
GAACGCGAGCTGATTTTCCAGGGTTTCGTACTGTTTCTCTGTTGGGCGGGTGCCGAGATGCACTTTAGCC
CCGTCGCGATGTGAGAGGAGAGCACAGCGGAATGACTTGGCGTTGTTCCGCAGAAAGTCTTGCCATGACT
CGCCTTCCAGGGGGCAGAAGTGGGTATGATGCCTGTCCAGCATCTCGATTGCCAGGGCATCGAGCAGGGC
CCGCTTGTTCTTCACGTGCCAGTACAGGGTAGGCTGCTCAACTCCCAGCTTTTGAGCGAGTTTCCTTGTC
GTCAGGCCTTCGATACCGACTTCATTGAGTAATTCCAGAGCAGAGTTTATGACTTTGCTCTTGTCCAGTC
TAGACATGGTGGCGCTAGCATAACTTCGTATAAAGTATCCTATACGAAGTTATTTGCCTTAACCCAGAAA
TTATCACTGTTATTCTTTAGAATGGTGCAAAGAATAACTTCGTATAATGTATGCTATACGAAGTTATGAA
TTCGATATCAAGCTTATCGATAATCAACCTCTGGATTACAAAATTTGTGAAAGATTGACTGGTATTCTTA
ACTATGTTGCTCCTTTTACGCTATGTGGATACGCTGCTTTAATGCCTTTGTATCATGCTATTGCTTCCCG
TATGGCTTTCATTTTCTCCTCCTTGTATAAATCCTGGTTGCTGTCTCTTTATGAGGAGTTGTGGCCCGTT
GTCAGGCAACGTGGCGTGGTGTGCACTGTGTTTGCTGACGCAACCCCCACTGGTTGGGGCATTGCCACCA
CCTGTCAGCTCCTTTCCGGGACTTTCGCTTTCCCCCTCCCTATTGCCACGGCGGAACTCATCGCCGCCTG
CCTTGCCCGCTGCTGGACAGGGGCTCGGCTGTTGGGCACTGACAATTCCGTGGTGTTGTCGGGGAAATCA
TCGTCCTTTCCTTGGCTGCTCGCCTATGTTGCCACCTGGATTCTGCGCGGGACGTCCTTCTGCTACGTCC
CTTCGGCCCTCAATCCAGCGGACCTTCCTTCCCGCGGCCTGCTGCCGGCTCTGCGGCCTCTTCCGCGTCT
TCGCCTTCGCCCTCAGACGAGTCGGATCTCCCTTTGGGCCGCCTCCCCGCATCGATACCGAGCGCTGCTC
GAGAGATCTACGGGTGGCATCCCTGTGACCCCTCCCCAGTGCCTCTCCTGGCCCTGGAAGTTGCCACTCC
AGTGCCCACCAGCCTTGTCCTAATAAAATTAAGTTGCATCATTTTGTCTGACTAGGTGTCCTTCTATAAT
ATTATGGGGTGGAGGGGGGTGGTATGGAGCAAGGGGCAAGTTGGGAAGACAACCTGTAGGGCCTGCGGGG
TCTATTGGGAACCAAGCTGGAGTGCAGTGGCACAATCTTGGCTCACTGCAATCTCCGCCTCCTGGGTTCA
AGCGATTCTCCTGCCTCAGCCTCCCGAGTTGTTGGGATTCCAGGCATGCATGACCAGGCTCAGCTAATTT
TTGTTTTTTTGGTAGAGACGGGGTTTCACCATATTGGCCAGGCTGGTCTCCAACTCCTAATCTCAGGTGA
TCTACCCACCTTGGCCTCCCAAATTGCTGGGATTACAGGCGTGAACCACTGCTCCCTTCCCTGTCCTTCT
GATTTTGTAGGTAACCACGTGCGGACCGAGCGGCCGCAGGAACCCCTAGTGATGGAGTTGGCCACTCCCT
CTCTGCGCGCTCGCTCGCTCACTGAGGCCGGGCGACCAAAGGTCGCCCGACGCCCGGGCTTTGCCCGGGC
GGCCTCAGTGAGCGAGCGAGCGCGCAGCTGCCTGCAGGGGCGCCTGATGCGGTATTTTCTCCTTACGCAT
CTGTGCGGTATTTCACACCGCATA
[142 nt withheld, positions 4575-4716]
C
[141 nt withheld, positions 4718-4858]
CCTTTGACGTTGGAGTCCACGTTCTTT
[37 nt withheld, positions 4886-4922]
ACCCTATCTCGGGCTATTCTTTTGATTTATAAGGGATTTTGCCGATTTCGGCCTATTGGTTAAAAAATGA
GCTGATTTAACAAAAATTTAACGCGAATTTTAACAAAATATTAACGTTTACAATTTTATGGTGCACTCTC
AGTACAATCTGCTCTGATGCCGCATAGTTAAGCCAGCCCCGACACCCGCCAACACCCGCTGACGCGCCCT
GACGGGCTTGTCTGCTCCCGGCATCCGCTTACAGACAAGCTGTGACCGTCTCCGGGAGCTGCATGTGTCA
GAGGTTTTCACCGTCATCACCGAAACGCGCGAGACGAAAGGGCCTCGTGATACGCCTATTTTTATAGGTT
AATGTCATGATAATAATGGTTTCTTAGACGTCAGGTGGCACTTTTCGGGGAAATGTGCGCGGAACCCCTA
TTTGTTTATTTTTCTAAATACATTCAAATATGTATCCGCTCATGAGACAATAACCCTGATAAATGCTTCA
ATAATATTGAAAAAGGAAGAGTATGAGTATTCAACATTTCCGTGTCGCCCTTATTCCCTTTTTTGCGGCA
TTTTGCCTTCCTGTTTTTGCTCACCCAGAAACGCTGGTGAAAGTAAAAGATGCTGAAGATCAGTTGGGTG
CACGAGTGGGTTACATCGAACTGGATCTCAACAGCGGTAAGATCCTTGAGAGTTTTCGCCCCGAAGAACG
TTTTCCAATGATGAGCACTTTTAAAGTTCTGCTATGTGGCGCGGTATTATCCCGTATTGACGCCGGGCAA
GAGCAACTCGGTCGCCGCATACACTATTCTCAGAATGACTTGGTTGAGTACTCACCAGTCACAGAAAAGC
ATCTTACGGATGGCATGACAGTAAGAGAATTATGCAGTGCTGCCATAACCATGAGTGATAACACTGCGGC
CAACTTACTTCTGACAACGATCGGAGGACCGAAGGAGCTAACCGCTTTTTTGCACAACATGGGGGATCAT
GTAACTCGCCTTGATCGTTGGGAACCGGAGCTGAATGAAGCCATACCAAACGACGAGCGTGACACCACGA
TGCCTGTAGCAATGGCAACAACGTTGCGCAAACTATTAACTGGCGAACTACTTACTCTAGCTTCCCGGCA
ACAATTAATAGACTGGATGGAGGCGGATAAAGTTGCAGGACCACTTCTGCGCTCGGCCCTTCCGGCTGGC
TGGTTTATTGCTGATAAATCTGGAGCCGGTGAGCGTGGGTCTCGCGGTATCATTGCAGCACTGGGGCCAG
ATGGTAAGCCCTCCCGTATCGTAGTTATCTACACGACGGGGAGTCAGGCAACTATGGATGAACGAAATAG
ACAGATCGCTGAGATAGGTGCCTCACTGATTAAGCATTGGTAACTGTCAGACCAAGTTTACTCATATATA
CTTTAGATTGATTTAAAACTTCATTTTTAATTTAAAAGGATCTAGGTGAAGATCCTTTTTGATAATCTCA
TGACCAAAATCCCTTAACGTGAGTTTTCGTTCCACTGAGCGTCAGACCCCGTAGAAAAGATCAAAGGATC
TTCTTGAGATCCTTTTTTTCTGCGCGTAATCTGCTGCTTGCAAACAAAAAAACCACCGCTACCAGCGGTG
GTTTGTTTGCCGGATCAAGAGCTACCAACTCTTTTTCCGAAGGTAACTGGCTTCAGCAGAGCGCAGATAC
CAAATACTGTCCTTCTAGTGTAGCCGTAGTTAGGCCACCACTTCAAGAACTCTGTAGCACCGCCTACATA
CCTCGCTCTGCTAATCCTGTTACCAGTGGCTGCTGCCAGTGGCGATAAGTCGTGTCTTACCGGGTTGGAC
TCAAGACGATAGTTACCGGATAAGGCGCAGCGGTCGGGCTGAACGGGGGGTTCGTGCACACAGCCCAGCT
TGGAGCGAACGACCTACACCGAACTGAGATACCTACAGCGTGAGCTATGAGAAAGCGCCACGCTTCCCGA
AGGGAGAAAGGCGGACAGGTATCCGGTAAGCGGCAGGGTCGGAACAGGAGAGCGCACGAGGGAGCTTCCA
GGGGGAAACGCCTGGTATCTTTATAGTCCTGTCGGGTTTCGCCACCTCTGACTTGAGCGTCGATTTTTGT
GATGCTCGTCAGGGGGGCGGAGCCTATGGAAAAACGCCAGCAACGCGGCCTTTTTACGGTTCCTGGCCTT
TTGCTGGCCTTTTGCTCACATGT
Features (pLannotate 1.2.2; 26 found; start..end, strand, type, name):
      1..141     -  repeat_region  AAV2 ITR: inverted terminal repeat of adeno-associated virus serotype 2 inverted
    169..235     +  CDS            small t antigen (fragment): SV40 (simian virus 40) small t antigen
    261..472     +  promoter       EF-1α core promoter: core promoter for human elongation factor EF-1α
    473..581     +  intron         EF-1α intron A (fragment): intron upstream of the start codon of human EF-1α
   1207..1410    +  intron         EF-1α intron A: truncated intron upstream of the start codon of human EF-1α
   1426..1443    +  misc_feature   MCS (fragment): pUC18/19 multiple cloning site
   1450..1483    +  protein_bind   lox2272: Cre-mediated recombination occurs in the 8-bp core sequence (GGATACTT). lox2272 sites are compatible with each other, but incompatible with loxP or loxN sites (Lee and Saito, 1988). Cre recombinase
   1484..1533    -  intron         β-globin intron (fragment): internally truncated intron from human β-globin
   1534..1567    +  protein_bind   loxP: Cre-mediated recombination occurs in the 8-bp core sequence (GCATACAT). Cre recombinase
   1576..2271    -  CDS            TurboRFP: red fluorescent protein from Entacmaea quadricolor mammalian codon-optimized
   2350..2460    -  CDS            VP48: 3 tandem repeats of the minimal activation domain of herpes simplex virus VP16 (Cheng et al., 2013)
   2390..3087    -  CDS            rtTA3 (fragment): reverse tetracycline transactivator 3 activates expression from Tet-responsive promoters in the presence of doxycycline
   3100..3133    -  protein_bind   lox2272: Cre-mediated recombination occurs in the 8-bp core sequence (GGATACTT). lox2272 sites are compatible with each other, but incompatible with loxP or loxN sites (Lee and Saito, 1988). Cre recombinase
   3134..3183    -  intron         β-globin intron (fragment): internally truncated intron from human β-globin
   3184..3217    -  protein_bind   loxP: Cre-mediated recombination occurs in the 8-bp core sequence (GCATACAT). Cre recombinase
   3218..3242    +  misc_feature   MCS (fragment): pBluescript multiple cloning site
   3242..3830    +  misc_feature   WPRE: woodchuck hepatitis virus posttranscriptional regulatory element
   3862..4338    +  polyA_signal   hGH poly(A) signal: human growth hormone polyadenylation signal
   4378..4518    +  repeat_region  AAV2 ITR: inverted terminal repeat of adeno-associated virus serotype 2 inverted
   4523..4574    -  misc_feature   bom (fragment): basis of mobility region from pBR322
   4593..4973    +  rep_origin     M13 ori (sequence partly withheld): M13 bacteriophage origin of replication; arrow indicates direction of (+) strand synthesis
   5049..5098    -  misc_feature   bom (fragment): basis of mobility region from pBR322
   5200..5235    -  CDS            rop (fragment): Rop protein, which maintains plasmids at low copy number; rop
   5330..5434    +  promoter       AmpR promoter: bla
   5435..6295    +  CDS            AmpR: β-lactamase; bla; confers resistance to ampicillin, carbenicillin, and related antibiotics
   6466..7054    +  rep_origin     ori: high-copy-number ColE1/pMB1/pBR322/pUC origin of replication
