[The description below was written by a language model from this plasmid's Addgene catalogue record and pLannotate feature annotations shown in this document.]
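Description:
pK168.AAV-EF1α-DIO-tTA-P2A-RFP-WPRE is a 7.1 kb AAV transfer plasmid for mammalian expression, built on the pAAV-Ef1a-DIO EYFP backbone by replacing the reporter with a roughly 1.5 kb tTA/P2A/RFP cassette cloned between AscI and NheI sites. It is propagated in E. coli through a high-copy ColE1/pUC-type origin with ampicillin selection (AmpR). An M13/f1-type phage origin is also present in the backbone. Two AAV2 inverted terminal repeats flank the expression unit and define the segment that is packaged into recombinant AAV particles.

Between the ITRs, the human EF-1α promoter with its intron A sequence drives a double-floxed inverted open reading frame (DIO). The coding cassette lies in antisense orientation between paired, oppositely oriented lox2272 and loxP sites, so no functional protein is made until Cre inverts the cassette and then locks it in the sense orientation. Once inverted, a single transcript encodes a tetracycline-controlled transactivator, joined by a picornaviral P2A self-cleaving peptide to TurboRFP from Entacmaea quadricolor. The automated annotation labels the transactivator as an rtTA3 fragment with VP16-derived activation repeats, but the depositor describes it as tTA. A WPRE and the human growth hormone polyadenylation signal follow, enhancing transcript stability and expression.

The plasmid is one half of the AAV-based Supernova-RFP system for sparse, bright single-cell labelling in vivo, and is meant to be used with the companion TRE-Cre vector pK170. As the design implies, Cre produced from the TRE vector inverts this cassette. The resulting tTA should then further activate TRE-Cre, giving a positive feedback loop that produces strong RFP expression in a small subset of cells.
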