Addgene plasmid #85039: pK168.AAV-EF1α-DIO-tTA-P2A-RFP-WPRE (Supernova)
Purpose: For AAV-TRE-Cre based Supernova-RFP, pK168 should be used with pK170.
Depositing lab: Takuji Iwasato. Depositing organization: National Institute of Genetics. Publication: Supernova: A Versatile Vector System for Single-Cell Labeling and Gene Function Studies in vivo. Luo W, Mizuno H, Iwata R, Nakazawa S, Yasuda K, Itohara S, Iwasato T. Sci Rep. 2016 Oct 24;6:35747. doi: 10.1038/srep35747. PubMed 27775045.
Backbone
  Vector backbone: pAAV-Ef1a-DIO EYFP (Plasmid #27056)
  Backbone size w/o insert (bp): 5590
  Total vector size (bp): 7115
  Vector type: Mammalian Expression, AAV
Growth in bacteria
  Bacterial resistance: Ampicillin, 100 μg/mL
  Growth temperature: 37°C
  Growth strain: NEB Stable
  Copy number: Unknown
Gene/Insert
  Gene/Insert name: RFP-P2A-tTA
  Species: Entacmaea quadricolor, Picorna virus, E coli, HSV
  Insert size (bp): 1525
  Cloning method: Restriction Enzyme; 5′ cloning site AscI (not destroyed); 3′ cloning site NheI (not destroyed)
  Sequencing primers: 5′ CGAAGTTATGCAGAATGGTAGCTGGATTGTAGCTGC
Terms and licenses: Academic/Nonprofit Terms; Industry Terms: Not Available to Industry
How to cite: pK168.AAV-EF1α-DIO-tTA-P2A-RFP-WPRE (Supernova) was a gift from Takuji Iwasato (Addgene plasmid # 85039 ; http://n2t.net/addgene:85039 ; RRID:Addgene_85039)
