>Addgene plasmid #85039 | pK168.AAV-EF1α-DIO-tTA-P2A-RFP-WPRE (Supernova) | addgene partial sequence | sequence record 167286 | EF1a-F 5'-TCAAGCCTCAGACAGTGGTTC-3'
CATTTCAGGTGTCGTGAGGTACCGGATCCTCTAGAGTCGACTCCGGAATAACTTCGTATAGGATACTTTA
TACGAAGTTATGCAGAATGGTAGCTGGATTGTAGCTGCTATTAGCAATATGAAACCTCTTAATAACTTCG
TATAGCATACATTATACGAAGTTATGGCGCGCCTCATCTGTGCCCCAGTTTGCTAGGGAGGTCGCAGTAC
TTGGCCACAGCCATCTCGTGCTGCTCGACGTAGGTCTCTTTGTCGGCCTCCTTGATTCTTTCCAGTCTGT
GGTCCACGAAGTGGAAGCCGGGCATCTTGAGGTTCTTAGCGGGTTTCTTGGATCTGTATGTGGTCTTGAA
GGAGCAGTGCAGGTAGCCCCCGCCCACGAGCTTCAGGGCCATCTGGCTGTGGCCTCTCAGGCCGCCGTCA
GCGGGGTACAGCATCTCGGTGTTGGCCTCCCAGCCGCGTGTTTTCTTCTGCATCACAGGGCCGTTGGATG
GGAAGTTCACCCCGTTGATCTTGACGTTGTAGATGATGCAGCCGTTCTGGAAGCTGGTGTCCTGGGTAGC
GGTCAGCACGCCCCCGTCTTCGTATGTGGTGATTCTCTCCCATGTGAAGCCCTCAGGGAAGGACTGCTTA
AAGAAGTCGGGGATGCCCTGGGTGTGGTTGATGAAGGCTTTGCTGCCGTACATGAAGCTGGTAGCCAGGA
TGTCGAAGGCGAAGGGGAGAGGGCCGCCCTCGACCACCTTGATCTTCATGGTCTGGGTGCCCTCGTAGGG
CTTGCCTTCGCCCTCGGATGTGCACTTGAAGTGGTGGTTGTTCACGGTGCCCTCCATGTACAGCTTCATG
TGCATGTTCTCCTTGATCAGCTCGCTCATAGGTCCAGGGTTCTCCTCCACGTCTCCAGCCTGCTTCAGCA
GGCTGAAGTTAGTAGCTCCGCTTCCGGATCCCCCGGGGAGCATGTCAAGGTCAAAATCGTCAAGAGCGTC
AGCAGGCAGCATATCAAGGTCAAAGTCGTCAAGGGCATCGGCTGGGAGCATGTCTAAGTCAAAATCGTCA
AGGGCGTCGGCCGGCCCGCCGCTTTCGCAC
