>Addgene plasmid #85039 | pK168.AAV-EF1α-DIO-tTA-P2A-RFP-WPRE (Supernova) | addgene partial sequence | sequence record 167289 | WPRE-R 5'-CATAGCGTAAAAGGAGCAACA-3'
CAGTCAATCTTTCACAAATTTTGTAATCCAGAGGTTGATTATCGATAAGCTTGATATCGAATTCATAACT
TCGTATAGCATACATTATACGAAGTTATTCTTTGCACCATTCTAAAGAATAACAGTGATAATTTCTGGGT
TAAGGCAAATAACTTCGTATAGGATACTTTATACGAAGTTATGCTAGCGCCACCATGTCTAGACTGGACA
AGAGCAAAGTCATAAACTCTGCTCTGGAATTACTCAATGAAGTCGGTATCGAAGGCCTGACGACAAGGAA
ACTCGCTCAAAAGCTGGGAGTTGAGCAGCCTACCCTGTACTGGCACGTGAAGAACAAGCGGGCCCTGCTC
GATGCCCTGGCAATCGAGATGCTGGACAGGCATCATACCCACTTCTGCCCCCTGGAAGGCGAGTCATGGC
AAGACTTTCTGCGGAACAACGCCAAGTCATTCCGCTGTGCTCTCCTCTCACATCGCGACGGGGCTAAAGT
GCATCTCGGCACCCGCCCAACAGAGAAACAGTACGAAACCCTGGAAAATCAGCTCGCGTTCCTGTGTCAG
CAAGGCTTCTCCCTGGAGAACGCACTGTACGCTCTGTCCGCCGTGGGCCACTTTACACTGGGCTGCGTAT
TGGAGGATCAGGAGCATCAAGTAGCAAAAGAGGAAAGAGAGACACCTACCACCGATTCTATGCCCCCACT
TCTGAGACAAGCAATTGAGCTGTTCGACCATCAGGGAGCCGAACCTGCCTTCCTTTTCGGCCTGGAACTA
ATCATATGTGGCCTGGAGAAACAGCTAAAGTGCGAAAGCGGCGGGCCGGCCGACGCCCTTGACGATTTTG
ACTTAGACATGCTCCCAGCCGATGCCCTTGACGACTTTGACCTTGATATGCTGCCTGCTGACGCTCTTGA
CGATTTTGACCTTGACATGCTCCCCGGGGGATCCGGAAGCGGAGCTACTAACTTCAGCCTGCTGAAGCAG
GCTGGAGACGTGGAGGAGAACCCTGGACCTATGAGCGAGCTGATCAAGGAGAACATGCACATGAAGCTGT
ACATGGAGGGC
